>Addgene plasmid #188011 | GBH-R-insGFP.2 | addgene full sequence | sequence record 380751 | Addgene NGS Result
CGGGTTTCGCCACCTCTGACTTGAGCGTCGATTTTTGTGATGCTCGTCAGGGGGGCGGAGCCTATGGAAA
AACGCCAGCAACGCGGCCTTTTTACGGTTCCTGGCCTTTTGCTGGCCTTTTGCTCACATGTTCTTTCCTG
CGTTATCCCCTGATTCTGTGGATAACCGTATTACCGCCTTTGAGTGAGCTGATACCGCTCGCCGCAGCCG
AACGACCGAGCGCAGCGAGTCAGTGAGCGAGGAAGCGGAACAGATTTAAATGGTACCGAGCAGAGGTGTA
AAAAGTACTCAAAAATTTTACTCAAGTGAAAGTACAAGTACTTAGGGAAAATTTTACTCAATTAAAAGTA
AAAGTATCTGGCTAGAATCTTACTTGAGTAAAAGTAAAAAAGTACTCCATTAAAATTGTACTTGAGTATT
AAGGAAGTAAAAGTAAAAGCAAGAAAGAAAACTAGAGTGGTCTCCCTTTAGTGAGGGTCAATTGATGGGA
GGCGTTCGGGCCACAGCGGACACGCAGGTGCGCAACGCAATTAATGTGAGTTAGCTCACTCATTAGGCAC
CCCAGGCTTTACACTTTATGCTTCCGGCTCGTATGTTGTGTGGAATTGTGAGCGGATAACAATTTCACAC
AGGAAACAGCTATGACCATGATTACGCCAAGCGCGCAATTAACCCTCACTAAAGGGAACAAAAGCTGGAG
GACCTCGAGGGGGGGCCCGGTACCCAATTCGCCCTATAGTGAGTCGTATTACGCGCGCTCACTGGCCGTC
GTTTTACAACGTCGTGACTGGGAAAACCCTGGCGTTACCCAACTTAATCGCCTTGCAGCACATCCCCCTT
TCGCCAGCTGGCGTAATAGCGAAGAGGCCCGCACCGATCGCCCTTCCCAACAGTTGCGCAGCCTGAATGG
CGAATGGACCTGCCACACTTCCTTGCTAGACAATGGGCCCATAACTTTAAATAATGCCAATTATTTAAAG
TTACTATCATAACTTCGTATAGCATACATTATACGAAGTTATACCTAGGCTTACCACCCACTAGCGGTCA
GACTGCAGATTGCAGCACGAAACAGGAAGCTGACTCCACATGGTCACATGCTCACTGAAGTGTTGACTTC
CCTGACAGCTGTGCACTTTCTAAACCGGTTTTCTCATTCATTTACAGTCAGCCGGAATTCACCCGGGTAC
CGGAAGGTGCCTCCTCCGAGGACGTCATCAAGGAGTTCATGCGCTTCAAGGTGCGCATGGAGGGCTCCGT
GAACGGCCACGAGTTCGAGATCGAGGGCGAGGGCGAGGGCCGCCCCTACGAGGGCACCCAGACCGCCAAG
CTGAAGGTGACCAAGGGCGGCCCCCTGCCCTTCGCCTGGGACATCCTGTCCCCTCAGTTCCAGTACGGCT
CCAAGGCCTACGTGAAGCACCCCGCCGACATCCCCGACTACTTGAAGCTGTCCTTCCCCGAGGGCTTCAA
GTGGGAGCGCGTGATGAACTTCGAGGACGGCGGCGTGGTGACCGTGACCCAGGACTCCTCCCTGCAGGAC
GGCGAGTTCATCTACAAGGTGAAGCTGCGCGGCACCAACTTCCCCTCCGACGGCCCCGTAATGCAGAAGA
AGACCATGGGCTGGGAGGCCTCCACCGAGCGGATGTACCCCGAGGACGGCGCCCTGAAGGGCGAGATCAA
GATGAGGCTGAAGCTGAAGGACGGCGGCCACTACGACGCCGAGGTCAAGACCACCTACATGGCCAAGAAG
CCCGTGCAGCTGCCCGGCGCCTACAAGACCGACATCAAGCTGGACATCACCTCCCACAACGAGGACTACA
CCATCGTGGAACAGTACGAGCGCGCCGAGGGCCGCCACTCCACCGGAGCCTAAGACTAGTAATTAAGTCT
CAGCCACCGTTAACTGAACATGTCAAAACCTGTGGAGACTGTTGAGATTTGATGTTCTGAAAAGATAAAG
CCTATAAATAAAATGTTGCCCAAATTTCCTGCCTGATGTTTTTCTTTGTCTTTGCTACATGGCTTTGCTG
CTCGGATCGGCTCACTCTGTGTATGCCACGTTCACTTTGTACTCTCCTTCTCACGGTAGGTTTATTATTT
TTAGATGTGCAGTTAGTTTCTGTGAAATAACACACCACACACTGATATTGTCTGTGCATTGACTTGGTGA
GTGCACATTGTTTTTGATCTTGACATATTTATATTTGATTGATCAGGTGAACTGTGTGAATCTAAAGTGC
TCCATACAGATGTTCTGCATTGAAAATATTCTCATTTTATTAGTGGAAGTGAGTGTATGCCACATCCAAT
CAATTTCAGCAAACACCCCAGTATGATTTAATGCAAAAAAATGAAGGTATCAAACACGCATTACTACTTT
GCAGTTAAATATTTAACATTTATTCCAACACGAAAAAAAGCAGTAAATAACACTTTGACAAACACGTCAG
GACATCTTATTTTTGTCACCCTCACAGGCAATTTAGTATAATATATTATATATATATATATATCATATAA
TAATATTCAGTATAATATATATATATATATCATATTATAATATTCAGTATAATATAAAACACAAACACAT
ATATGTATAATATAATATAACATTTTTATTTATTGAGATGCCTCTATGGACCGTGTTATAAGAAGTAAAG
ATCAGGAGAAGTAAACATGAAGTGTAATTATGAATACTGATGTTAAATTAAGCTATGATGAGTTTTCACT
GTTAATTTACCATCTCAATTAAATGTTGATGCCTCCATGACCAAGTTAAGCAGATGAGACTGAGGACAAC
TGTAGAAGACAAGATGTTCACTTTGCTGAATATAGCTGGCTTGACAGTTATCTATGACTCTATAAATATA
TATATATTTTTTTTTTTATAAAATGATTTATTTATAACTATATATCCATTTCTCAGACAGGTGCTTCATA
TCCCTCACTCCCGTAGCTGTCCATGCTGGATCTGTCCCCGTTGTTTTTAAAAAGCTAAATAAGTTATTAA
CATGACTGCATCCAGCGAGCCAAACCTGTCTGGTGTACAGCTACCAGAGAAGCCATATGGGCGCACAAAA
TGATCTAATAGTATACTATAAAATCTTTCAAAATCCAGGCCACTACCCTATGACTAAAACCACACATATT
AGGTTTTAAAAAAAAGTCACAATGAAGACGTCACAAACGTTCCTGAAGACTAATGACTCGTCTAACCCCA
TCTTACCTTCTGCTGTTTCACTCAAAGAAAAGCCACCAGCTGTCTCTGTGATCTGCTCATTCTGTGTAAA
CTTGTGTTCTCAACAATTAACAATTAACCAAAAGCCTCTGGAGCTGCGTGAGCATCACGATGTGTTTGTC
TTCTGTGAGCGTGGCAGTGTCCACGAAGTCAATGTGAATTGGTTGGCCAAACACAGCTAATGTGGCATGT
GTGATTGGACAGCCACTTAAAAGTGTTAAAGTGTGTTTACGCACAGGATTGGTTTTCCGCTGAATCAGGC
AAAACCAGCAGAACCGATCTAAACTCGAGTATAAAAGTGAGTAGGAGATGCTATTCGTCCCAAAACATCT
CCACCACCATATCCACCATTCCTCGCCTCTGCTTCGAGAACAGGTGAGTGTCGAGCGGGATGGTAAATCT
ACAGAGAATGCGGAGTGTAGCTTGTGTACATGTTTTTGATTAACAGAGATTGTATGTGTGTGTTTGTGTC
AGTGTGGAATTCCTCGAGACCATGAGCGGAGGTGAGGAGCTGTTCGCCGGCATCGTGCCCGTGCTGATCG
AGCTGGACGGCGACGTGCACGGCCACAAGTTCAGCGTGCGCGGCGAGGGCGAGGGCGACGCCGACTACGG
CAAGCTGGAGATCAAGTTCATCTGCACCACCGGCAAGCTGCCCGTGCCCTGGCCCACCCTGGTGACCACC
CTCTGCTACGGCATCCAGTGCTTCGCCCGCTACCCCGAGCACATGAAGATGAACGACTTCTTCAAGAGCG
CCATGCCCGAGGGCTACATCCAGGAGCGCACCATCCAGTTCCAGGACGACGGCAAGTACAAGACCCGCGG
CGAGGTGAAGTTCGAGGGCGACACCCTGGTGAACCGCATCGAGCTGAAGGGCAAGGACTTCAAGGAGGAC
GGCAACATCCTGGGCCACAAGCTGGAGTACAGCTTCAACAGCCACAACGTGTACATCCGCCCCGACAAGG
CCAACAACGGCCTGGAGGCTAACTTCAAGACCCGCCACAACATCGAGGGCGGCGGCGTGCAGCTGGCCGA
CCACTACCAGACCAACGTGCCCCTGGGCGACGGCCCCGTGCTGATCCCCATCAACCACTACCTGAGCACT
CAGACCAAGATCAGCAAGGACCGCAACGAGGCCCGCGACCACATGGTGCTCCTGGAGTCCTTCAGCGCCT
GCTGCCACACCCACGGCATGGACGAGCTGTATAGGTAATAGATCTGTGCCTTCTAGTTGCCAGCCATCTG
TTGTTTGCCCCTCCCCCGTGCCTTCCTTGACCCTGGAAGGTGCCACTCCCACTGTCCTTTCCTAATAAAA
TGAGGAAATTGCATCGCATTGTCTGAGTAGGTGTCATTCTATTCTGGGGGGTGGGGTGGGGCAGGACAGC
AAGGGGGAGGATTGGGAAGACAATAGCAGGCATGCTGGGGATGCGGTGGGCTCTATGGCTTCTGAGGCGG
AAAGAACCAAAGGGCGAATTAATTCATTGATGAGTTTGGACAAACCACAACTAGAATGCAGTGAAAAAAA
TGCTTTATTTGTGAAATTTGTGATGCTATTGCTTTATTTGTAACCATTATAAGCTGCAATAAACAAGTTA
ACAACAACAATTGCATTCATTTTATGTTTCAGGTTCAGGGGGAGGTGTGGGAGGTTTTTTAAAGCAAGTA
AAACCTCTACAAATGTGGTCATTGATGAGTTTGGACAAACCACAACTAGAATGCAGTGAAAAAAATGCTT
TATTTGTGAAATTTGTGATGCTATTGCTTTATTTGTAACCATTATAAGCTGCAATAAACAAGTTAACAAC
AACAATTGCATTCATTTTATGTTTCAGGTTCAGGGGGAGGTGTGGGAGGTTTTTTAAAGCAAGTAAAACC
TCTACAAATGTGGTCATTCAGATCAATTAACCCTCACCCGGGCTAGCGATGCATGGGAGCTCAAGACGTC
TGATAACTTCGTATAGCATACATTATACGAAGTTATCTACCTAACTTTAAATAATGCCAATTATTTAAAG
TTACTTCCGCGCCCGGGGAGCCCAAGGGCACGCCCTGGCACCTGACGTACGTTGTCTAGCAAGGAAGTGA
AGAGCTATCCGGATATATATGTATGTTATCATAACTGTACTGGCTATGTCAGGTGGTAATGACTGTAACG
TTACGTTACTCGTTGTAGGCACGACATTGAATATGCTCTTCTCCGCTGTGGCCCGAACGCCTCCCGCTAG
CGATGGGATCTAATACGACTCACTATAGGGAGACCAAGGGAAAATAGAATGAAGTGATCTCCAAAAAATA
AGTACTTTTTGACTGTAAATAAAATTGTAAGGAGTAAAAAGTACTTTTTTTTCTAAAAAAATGTAATTAA
GTAAAAGTAAAAGTATTGATTTTTAATTGTACTCAAGTAAAGTAAAAATCCCCAAAAATAATACTTAAGT
ACAGTAATCAAGTAAAATTACTCAAGTACTTTACACCTCTGGGATCCAGCTGCATCATGAACAATAAAAC
TGTCTGCTTACATAAACAGTAATACAAGGGGTGTTATGAGCCATATTCAACGGGAAACGTCGAGGCCGCG
ATTAAATTCCAACATGGATGCTGATTTATATGGGTATAAATGGGCTCGCGATAATGTCGGGCAATCAGGT
GCGACAATCTATCGCTTGTATGGGAAGCCCGATGCGCCAGAGTTGTTTCTGAAACATGGCAAAGGTAGCG
TTGCCAATGATGTTACAGATGAGATGGTCAGACTAAACTGGCTGACGGAATTTATGCCTCTTCCGACCAT
CAAGCATTTTATCCGTACTCCTGATGATGCATGGTTACTCACCACTGCGATCCCCGGAAAAACAGCATTC
CAGGTATTAGAAGAATATCCTGATTCAGGTGAAAATATTGTTGATGCGCTGGCAGTGTTCCTGCGCCGGT
TGCATTCGATTCCTGTTTGTAATTGTCCTTTTAACAGCGATCGCGTATTTCGTCTCGCTCAGGCGCAATC
ACGAATGAATAACGGTTTGGTTGATGCGAGTGATTTTGATGACGAGCGTAATGGCTGGCCTGTTGAACAA
GTCTGGAAAGAAATGCATAAACTTTTGCCATTCTCACCGGATTCAGTCGTCACTCATGGTGATTTCTCAC
TTGATAACCTTATTTTTGACGAGGGGAAATTAATAGGTTGTATTGATGTTGGACGAGTCGGAATCGCAGA
CCGATACCAGGATCTTGCCATCCTATGGAACTGCCTCGGTGAGTTTTCTCCTTCATTACAGAAACGGCTT
TTTCAAAAATATGGTATTGATAATCCTGATATGAATAAATTGCAGTTTCATTTGATGCTCGATGAGTTTT
TCTAATCAGAATTGGTTAATTGGTTGTAACACTGGCAAAAAGGATCTAGGTGAAGATCCTTTTTGATAAT
CTCATGACCAAAATCCCTTAACGTGAGTTTTCGTTCCACTGAGCGTCAGACCCCGTAGAAAAGATCAAAG
GATCTTCTTGAGATCCTTTTTTTCTGCGCGTAATCTGCTGCTTGCAAACAAAAAAACCACCGCTACCAGC
GGTGGTTTGTTTGCCGGATCAAGAGCTACCAACTCTTTTTCCGAAGGTAACTGGCTTCAGCAGAGCGCAG
ATACCAAATACTGTTCTTCTAGTGTAGCCGTAGTTAGGCCACCACTTCAAGAACTCTGTAGCACCGCCTA
CATACCTCGCTCTGCTAATCCTGTTACCAGTGGCTGCTGCCAGTGGCGATAAGTCGTGTCTTACCGGGTT
GGACTCAAGACGATAGTTACCGGATAAGGCGCAGCGGTCGGGCTGAACGGGGGGTTCGTGCACACAGCCC
AGCTTGGAGCGAACGACCTACACCGAACTGAGATACCTACAGCGTGAGCTATGAGAAAGCGCCACGGTTC
CCGAAGGGAGAAAGGCGGACAGGTATCCGGTAAGCGGCAGGGTCGGAACAGGAGAGCGCACGAGGGAGCT
TCCAGGGGGAAACGCCTGGTATCTTTATAGTCCTGT
Features (pLannotate 1.2.2; 23 found; start..end, strand, type, name):
    457..475     -  promoter       T7 Φ3.8 promoter (fragment): weak promoter for bacteriophage T7 RNA polymerase
    532..553     +  protein_bind   CAP binding site: CAP binding activates transcription in the presence of cAMP. E. coli catabolite activator protein
    568..598     +  promoter       lac promoter: promoter for the E. coli lac operon
    606..622     +  protein_bind   lac operator: The lac repressor binds to the lac operator to inhibit transcription in E. coli. This inhibition can be relieved by adding lactose or isopropyl-β-D-thiogalactopyranoside (IPTG). lac repressor encoded by lacI
    667..685     +  promoter       T3 promoter: promoter for bacteriophage T3 RNA polymerase
    701..724     +  misc_feature   MCS (fragment): pBluescript multiple cloning site
    733..751     -  promoter       T7 promoter: promoter for bacteriophage T7 RNA polymerase
    759..914     +  CDS            lacZα (fragment): LacZα fragment of β-galactosidase; lacZ fragment
    989..1022    +  protein_bind   loxP: Cre-mediated recombination occurs in the 8-bp core sequence (GCATACAT). Cre recombinase
   1199..1873    +  CDS            mRFP1: monomeric derivative of DsRed (Campbell et al., 2002) mammalian codon-optimized
   2534..2550    +  promoter       LEU2 promoter (fragment): S. cerevisiae LEU2
   3732..4445    +  CDS            TagGFP2: TagGFP2 is a basic (constitutively fluorescent) green fluorescent protein published in 2008, derived from Aequorea macrodactyla. It is reported to be a very rapidly-maturing monomer with low acid sensitivity.
   4454..4678    +  polyA_signal   bGH poly(A) signal: bovine growth hormone polyadenylation signal
   4682..4699    +  promoter       SV40 promoter (fragment): SV40 enhancer and early promoter
   4748..4829    -  polyA_signal   SV40 poly(A) signal: SV40 polyadenylation signal
   4852..4919    -  CDS            large T antigen (fragment): large T antigen from SV40 (simian virus 40)
   4953..5034    -  polyA_signal   SV40 poly(A) signal: SV40 polyadenylation signal
   5057..5124    -  CDS            large T antigen (fragment): large T antigen from SV40 (simian virus 40)
   5183..5216    +  protein_bind   loxP: Cre-mediated recombination occurs in the 8-bp core sequence (GCATACAT). Cre recombinase
   5258..5291    -  protein_bind   attB: minimal attB site for the φC31 integrase (Groth et al., 2000) phage φC31 integrase
   5471..5489    +  promoter       T7 promoter: promoter for bacteriophage T7 RNA polymerase
   5776..6585    +  CDS            KanR: aminoglycoside phosphotransferase; aph(3')-Ia; confers resistance to kanamycin in bacteria or G418 (Geneticin®) in eukaryotes
   6728..70      +  rep_origin     ori (across the origin): high-copy-number ColE1/pMB1/pBR322/pUC origin of replication
