[The description below was written by a language model from this plasmid's Addgene catalogue record and pLannotate feature annotations shown in this document.]
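Description:
GBH-R-insGFP.2 is a zebrafish-optimised cloning vector for building donors that deliver a conditional gene-break cassette into an intron of a chosen gene by targeted integration. It is built on the pKTol2-SE backbone, and the sequenced plasmid is about 7.2 kb. It is maintained in E. coli at high copy from a ColE1/pUC-type origin and selected with kanamycin through an aph(3')-Ia KanR gene. Upstream of the cassette the annotation shows pBluescript-type remnants: a lac promoter and operator, a lacZα fragment, and T3 and T7 promoters. Several very short matches, such as the LEU2 and SV40 promoter fragments, are probably incidental hits rather than functional parts.

The payload lies between two loxP sites in the same orientation. This fits the "conditional" design, since Cre recombinase should excise the cassette and so revert the insertion. The first component is an mRFP1 coding sequence that serves as a protein trap. It has no promoter of its own and relies on the endogenous promoter of the targeted locus, so red fluorescence reports expression of the disrupted gene. The record does not annotate the splice acceptor or termination elements that such a trap would need. Downstream is a secondary marker, a GFP (annotated as TagGFP2) with a bGH polyadenylation signal. The catalogue says it is driven by an insulin promoter, though that promoter is not annotated. It would help identify integration carriers independently of the trapped gene's expression. Two reverse-strand SV40 poly(A) segments and a φC31 attB site flank the distal loxP.

The plasmid is supplied without targeting sequences. The user clones a 5' homology domain at the BfuAI site and a 3' homology domain at the BspQI site to direct the cassette to the locus of interest, where it acts as a combined insertional mutagen and reporter.
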