Addgene plasmid #188011: GBH-R-insGFP.2
Purpose: Cloning vector for conditional, intronic, targeted integration of a genebreak cassette optimized for zebrafish
Depositing lab: Karl Clark. Depositing organization: Mayo Foundation for Medical Education and Research.
Backbone
  Vector backbone: pKTol2-SE
  Backbone manufacturer: K.Clark
  Backbone size w/o insert (bp): 7200
  Vector type: Targetable insertional mutagen and reporter system
Growth in bacteria
  Bacterial resistance: Kanamycin, 50 μg/mL
  Growth temperature: 37°C
  Growth strain: DH5alpha
  Copy number: High Copy
Gene/Insert
  Gene/Insert name: Targeted mRFP protein trap; secondary marker insulin GFP
  Species: D. rerio (zebrafish)
  Promoter: Endogenuous Promoter; insulin promotor
  Cloning method: Restriction Enzyme; 5′ cloning site BfuaI (unknown if destroyed); 3′ cloning site BspQI (unknown if destroyed)
  Sequencing primers: 5′ SEQ-pk-F1: TGTATTACTGTTTATGTAAGCAGACA; 3′ SEQ-pk-R1: AGCGAGTCAGTGAGCGA
Terms and licenses: Academic/Nonprofit Terms; Industry Terms: Not Available to Industry
Depositor comments: This plasmid is designed to have homology domains cloned into the 5' end and 3' end. Bfuai is used to clone in the 5' homology domain, while BspQi is used to clone in the 3' homology domain.
How to cite: GBH-R-insGFP.2 was a gift from Karl Clark (Addgene plasmid # 188011 ; http://n2t.net/addgene:188011 ; RRID:Addgene_188011)
